>Addgene plasmid #229601 | pAAV-CAG-mBaoJin-P2A-mCherry | addgene full sequence | sequence record 478887 | Addgene NGS Result
ATCTACGTAGCCATGCTCTAGGAAGAGTACCATTGACGTCAATAATGACGTATGTTCCCATAGTAACGCC
AATAGGGACTTTCCATTGACGTCAATGGGTGGAGTATTTACGGTAAACTGCCCACTTGGCAGTACATCAA
GTGTATCATATGCCAAGTACGCCCCCTATTGACGTCAATGACGGTAAATGGCCCGCCTGGCATTATGCCC
AGTACATGACCTTATGGGACTTTCCTACTTGGCAGTACATCTACGTATTAGTCATCGCTATTACCATGGT
CGAGGTGAGCCCCACGTTCTGCTTCACTCTCCCCATCTCCCCCCCCCCCCCCCCCCCAATTTTTTTTTTT
TTTTTTTTTTTTATTTTTTGGGCGGGGGGGGGGGGGGGGGGGGGGGGGGGGCGCGCGCCAGGCGGGGCGG
GGCGGGGCGAGGGGCGGGGCGGGGCGAGGCGGAGAGGTGCGGCGGCAGCCAATCAGAGCGGCGCGCTCCG
AAAGTTTCCTTTTATGGCGAGGCGGCGGCGGCGGCGGCCCTATAAAAAGCGAAGCGCGCGGCGGGCGGGA
GTCGCTGCGCGCTGCCTTCGCCCCGTGCCCCGCTCCGCCGCCGCCTCGCGCCGCCCGCCCCGGCTCTGAC
TGACCGCGTTACTCCCACAGGTGAGCGGGCGGGACGGCCCTTCTCCTCCGGGCTGTAATTAGCGCTTGGT
TTAATGACGGCTTGTTTCTTTTCTGTGGCTGCGTGAAAGCCTTGAGGGGCTCCGGGAGGGCCCTTTGTGC
GGGGGGAGCGGCTCGGGGCTGTCCGCGGGGGGACGGCTGCCTTCGGGGGGGACGGGGCAGGGCGGGGTTC
GGCTTCTGGCGTGTGACCGGCGGCTCTAGAGCCTCTGCTAACCATGTTCATGCCTTCTTCTTTTTCCTAC
AGCTCCTGGGCAACGTGCTGGTTATTGTGCTGTCTCATCATTTTGGCAAAGAATTGGATCCGGTACCGCC
ACCATGGTCTCAAAGGGAGAGGAGGAAAACATGGCTAGTACACCATTTAAATTTCAACTTAAAGGAACCA
TCAATGGCAAATCGTTTACCGTTGAAGGCGAAGGTGAAGGGAACTCACATGAAGGTTCTCATAAAGGAAA
ATATGTTTGTACAAGTGGAAAACTACCGATGTCATGGGCAGCACTTGGGACAACCTTTGGTTATGGAATG
AAATATTATACCAAATATCCTAGTGGACTGAAGAACTGGTTTCGTGAAGTAATGCCCGGAGGCTTTACCT
ACGATCGTCATATTCAATATAAAGGCGATGGGAGTATCCATGCAAAACACCAACACTTTATGAAAAATGG
GACTTATCACAACATTGTAGAATTTACCGGTCAGGATTTTAAAGAAAATAGTCCAGTCTTAACTGGAGAT
ATGAATGTCTCATTACCGAATGAAGTCCCACAAATACCCAGAGATGATGGAGTAGAATGCCCAGTGACCT
TGCTTTATCCTTTATTATCGGATAAATCAAAATACGTCGAGGCTCACCAATATACAATCTGCAAGCCTCT
TCATAATCAACCAGCACCTGATGTCCCATATCACTGGATTCGTAAACAATACACACAAAGCAAAGATGAT
GCCGAGGAACGCGATCATATCTGTCAATCAGAGACTCTCGAAGCACACTTAAAGGGCATGGACGAGCTGT
ATAAGCGACCGGTTCACGTGGGAAGTGGGGCTACAAACTTCTCACTGCTGAAACAGGCCGGGGATGTGGA
GGAAAACCCAGGACCACACGTGACTAGTATGGTGAGCAAGGGCGAGGAGGATAACATGGCCATCATCAAG
GAGTTCATGCGCTTCAAGGTGCACATGGAGGGCTCCGTGAACGGCCACGAGTTCGAGATCGAGGGCGAGG
GCGAGGGCCGCCCCTACGAGGGCACCCAGACCGCCAAGCTGAAGGTGACCAAGGGTGGCCCCCTGCCCTT
CGCCTGGGACATCCTGTCCCCTCAGTTCATGTACGGCTCCAAGGCCTACGTGAAGCACCCCGCCGACATC
CCCGACTACTTGAAGCTGTCCTTCCCCGAGGGCTTCAAGTGGGAGCGCGTGATGAACTTCGAGGACGGCG
GCGTGGTGACCGTGACCCAGGACTCCTCCCTGCAGGACGGCGAGTTCATCTACAAGGTGAAGCTGCGCGG
CACCAACTTCCCCTCCGACGGCCCCGTAATGCAGAAGAAGACCATGGGCTGGGAGGCCTCCTCCGAGCGG
ATGTACCCCGAGGACGGCGCCCTGAAGGGCGAGATCAAGCAGAGGCTGAAGCTGAAGGACGGCGGCCACT
ACGACGCTGAGGTCAAGACCACCTACAAGGCCAAGAAGCCCGTGCAGCTGCCCGGCGCCTACAACGTCAA
CATCAAGTTGGACATCACCTCCCACAACGAGGACTACACCATCGTGGAACAGTACGAACGCGCCGAGGGC
CGCCACTCCACCGGCGGCATGGACGAGCTGTACAAGTAGTAAGAATTCGATATCAAGCTTATCGATAATC
AACCTCTGGATTACAAAATTTGTGAAAGATTGACTGGTATTCTTAACTATGTTGCTCCTTTTACGCTATG
TGGATACGCTGCTTTAATGCCTTTGTATCATGCTATTGCTTCCCGTATGGCTTTCATTTTCTCCTCCTTG
TATAAATCCTGGTTGCTGTCTCTTTATGAGGAGTTGTGGCCCGTTGTCAGGCAACGTGGCGTGGTGTGCA
CTGTGTTTGCTGACGCAACCCCCACTGGTTGGGGCATTGCCACCACCTGTCAGCTCCTTTCCGGGACTTT
CGCTTTCCCCCTCCCTATTGCCACGGCGGAACTCATCGCCGCCTGCCTTGCCCGCTGCTGGACAGGGGCT
CGGCTGTTGGGCACTGACAATTCCGTGGTGTTGTCGGGGAAATCATCGTCCTTTCCTTGGCTGCTCGCCT
GTGTTGCCACCTGGATTCTGCGCGGGACGTCCTTCTGCTACGTCCCTTCGGCCCTCAATCCAGCGGACCT
TCCTTCCCGCGGCCTGCTGCCGGCTCTGCGGCCTCTTCCGCGTCTTCGCCTTCGCCCTCAGACGAGTCGG
ATCTCCCTTTGGGCCGCCTCCCCGCATCGATACCGTCGACCCGGGCGGCCGCTTCGAGCAGACATGATAA
GATACATTGATGAGTTTGGACAAACCACAACTAGAATGCAGTGAAAAAAATGCTTTATTTGTGAAATTTG
TGATGCTATTGCTTTATTTGTAACCATTATAAGCTGCAATAAACAAGTTAACAACAACAATTGCATTCAT
TTTATGTTTCAGGTTCAGGGGGAGATGTGGGAGGTTTTTTAAAGCAAGTAAAACCTCTACAAATGTGGTA
AAATCGATAAGGATCTTCCTAGAGCATGGCTACGTAGATAAGTAGCATGGCGGGTTAATCATTAACTACA
AGGAACCCCTAGTGATGGAGTTGGCCACTCCCTCTCTGCGCGCTCGCTCGCTCACTGACTCGCTGCGCTC
GGTCGTTCGGCTGCGGCGAGCGGTATCAGCTCACTCAAAGGCGGTAATACGGTTATCCACAGAATCAGGG
GATAACGCAGGAAAGAACATGTGAGCAAAAGGCCAGCAAAAGGCCAGGAACCGTAAAAAGGCCGCGTTGC
TGGCGTTTTTCCATAGGCTCCGCCCCCCTGACGAGCATCACAAAAATCGACGCTCAAGTCAGAGGTGGCG
AAACCCGACAGGACTATAAAGATACCAGGCGTTTCCCCCTGGAAGCTCCCTCGTGCGCTCTCCTGTTCCG
ACCCTGCCGCTTACCGGATACCTGTCCGCCTTTCTCCCTTCGGGAAGCGTGGCGCTTTCTCATAGCTCAC
GCTGTAGGTATCTCAGTTCGGTGTAGGTCGTTCGCTCCAAGCTGGGCTGTGTGCACGAACCCCCCGTTCA
GCCCGACCGCTGCGCCTTATCCGGTAACTATCGTCTTGAGTCCAACCCGGTAAGACACGACTTATCGCCA
CTGGCAGCAGCCACTGGTAACAGGATTAGCAGAGCGAGGTATGTAGGCGGTGCTACAGAGTTCTTGAAGT
GGTGGCCTAACTACGGCTACACTAGAAGAACAGTATTTGGTATCTGCGCTCTGCTGAAGCCAGTTACCTT
CGGAAAAAGAGTTGGTAGCTCTTGATCCGGCAAACAAACCACCGCTGGTAGCGGTGGTTTTTTTGTTTGC
AAGCAGCAGATTACGCGCAGAAAAAAAGGATCTCAAGAAGATCCTTTGATCTTTTCTACGGGGTCTGACG
CTCAGTGGAACGAAAACTCACGTTAAGGGATTTTGGTCATGAGATTATCAAAAAGGATCTTCACCTAGAT
CCTTTTAAATTAAAAATGAAGTTTTAAATCAATCTAAAGTATATATGAGTAAACTTGGTCTGACAGTTAC
CAATGCTTAATCAGTGAGGCACCTATCTCAGCGATCTGTCTATTTCGTTCATCCATAGTTGCCTGACTCC
CCGTCGTGTAGATAACTACGATACGGGAGGGCTTACCATCTGGCCCCAGTGCTGCAATGATACCGCGAGA
CCCACGCTCACCGGCTCCAGATTTATCAGCAATAAACCAGCCAGCCGGAAGGGCCGAGCGCAGAAGTGGT
CCTGCAACTTTATCCGCCTCCATCCAGTCTATTAATTGTTGCCGGGAAGCTAGAGTAAGTAGTTCGCCAG
TTAATAGTTTGCGCAACGTTGTTGCCATTGCTACAGGCATCGTGGTGTCACGCTCGTCGTTTGGTATGGC
TTCATTCAGCTCCGGTTCCCAACGATCAAGGCGAGTTACATGATCCCCCATGTTGTGCAAAAAAGCGGTT
AGCTCCTTCGGTCCTCCGATCGTTGTCAGAAGTAAGTTGGCCGCAGTGTTATCACTCATGGTTATGGCAG
CACTGCATAATTCTCTTACTGTCATGCCATCCGTAAGATGCTTTTCTGTGACTGGTGAGTACTCAACCAA
GTCATTCTGAGAATAGTGTATGCGGCGACCGAGTTGCTCTTGCCCGGCGTCAATACGGGATAATACCGCG
CCACATAGCAGAACTTTAAAAGTGCTCATCATTGGAAAACGTTCTTCGGGGCGAAAACTCTCAAGGATCT
TACCGCTGTTGAGATCCAGTTCGATGTAACCCACTCGTGCACCCAACTGATCTTCAGCATCTTTTACTTT
CACCAGCGTTTCTGGGTGAGCAAAAACAGGAAGGCAAAATGCCGCAAAAAAGGGAATAAGGGCGACACGG
AAATGTTGAATACTCATACTCTTCCTTTTTCAATATTATTGAAGCATTTATCAGGGTTATTGTCTCATGA
GCGGATACATATTTGAATGTATTTAGAAAAATAAACAAATAGGGGTTCCGCGCACATTTCCCCGAAAAGT
GCCACCTAAATTGTAAGCGTTAATATTTTGTTAAAATTCGCGTTAAATTTTTGTTAAATCAGCTCATTTT
TTAACCAATAGGCCGAAATCGGCAAAATCCCTTATAAATCAAAAGAATAGACCGAGATAGGGT
[37 nt withheld, positions 5524-5560]
AAAGAACGTGGACTCCAACGTCAAAGG
[49 nt withheld, positions 5588-5636]
T
[91 nt withheld, positions 5638-5728]
G
[124 nt withheld, positions 5730-5853]
CCCATTCGCCATTCAGGCTGCGCAACTGTTGGGAAGGGCGATCGGTGCGGGCCTCTTCGCTATTACGCCA
GCTGCGCGCTCGCTCGCTCACTGAGGCCGCCCGGGCAAAGCCCGGGCGTCGGGCGACCTTTGGTCGCCCG
GCCTCAGTGAGCGAGCGAGCGCGCAGAGAGGGAGTGGCCAACTCCATCACTAGGGGTTCCTTGTAGTTAA
TGATTAACCCGCCATGCTACTT
Features (pLannotate 1.2.2; 17 found; start..end, strand, type, name):
     30..278     +  enhancer       CMV enhancer (fragment): human cytomegalovirus immediate early enhancer
    558..693     +  intron         hybrid intron (fragment): hybrid between chicken β-actin (CBA) and minute virus of mice (MMV) introns (Gray et al., 2011)
    782..912     +  intron         chimeric intron (fragment): chimera between introns from chicken β-actin and rabbit β-globin
    910..972     +  CDS            HBB (fragment): HBB_LEPEU - Experimental evidence at protein level: Swiss-Prot protein existence level 1. Involved in oxygen transport from the lung to the various peripheral tissues. From Lepus europaeus (European hare).
   1665..1681    +  CDS            VC155 (fragment): C-terminal fragment of mVenus for use in bimolecular fluorescence complementation (BiFC) (Kodama and Hu, 2010)
   1779..2489    +  CDS            mCherry: monomeric derivative of DsRed fluorescent protein (Shaner et al., 2004) mammalian codon-optimized
   2493..2517    +  misc_feature   MCS (fragment): pBluescript multiple cloning site
   2517..3105    +  misc_feature   WPRE: woodchuck hepatitis virus posttranscriptional regulatory element
   3148..3269    -  polyA_signal   SV40 poly(A) signal: SV40 polyadenylation signal
   3292..3360    -  CDS            large T antigen (fragment): large T antigen from SV40 (simian virus 40)
   3431..3488    +  repeat_region  AAV2 ITR (fragment): inverted terminal repeat of adeno-associated virus serotype 2 inverted
   3648..4236    -  rep_origin     ori: high-copy-number ColE1/pMB1/pBR322/pUC origin of replication
   4407..5267    -  CDS            AmpR: β-lactamase; bla; confers resistance to ampicillin, carbenicillin, and related antibiotics
   5268..5372    -  promoter       AmpR promoter: bla
   5425..5853    -  rep_origin     f1 ori (sequence partly withheld): f1 bacteriophage origin of replication; arrow indicates direction of (+) strand synthesis
   5858..5927    -  CDS            lacZα (fragment): LacZα fragment of β-galactosidase; lacZ fragment
   5922..6054    -  repeat_region  AAV2 ITR (fragment): inverted terminal repeat of adeno-associated virus serotype 2 inverted
