[The description below was written by a language model from this plasmid's Addgene catalogue record and pLannotate feature annotations shown in this document.]
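Description:
pAAV-CAG-mBaoJin-P2A-mCherry is an adeno-associated virus transfer plasmid that also works as a direct mammalian expression vector, built on a pAAV backbone of about 6.1 kb. It is propagated in E. coli through a high-copy ColE1/pUC-type origin and selected with ampicillin via the β-lactamase gene and its native promoter. An f1 phage origin and a remnant of lacZα are also present in the backbone. Two AAV2 inverted terminal repeats, both annotated only as fragments, flank the expression cassette. These repeats are the cis elements needed for replication and packaging of the intervening DNA into AAV particles when rep, cap and helper functions are supplied in trans.

Between the ITRs, expression is driven by the CAG promoter, detected in the annotation as a CMV enhancer fragment followed by chicken β-actin/rabbit β-globin chimeric intron sequences. The short "HBB" hit is most likely part of this β-globin-derived region rather than a coding element. The listed insert is mBaoJin, a synthetic monomeric green fluorescent protein derived from StayGold. The automated annotation does not recognise it, but the unannotated stretch upstream of mCherry is where it would be expected to lie, and the tiny "VC155" match there is probably spurious. As the name indicates, mBaoJin is joined to mCherry through a P2A self-cleaving peptide, so a single transcript yields the two fluorescent proteins separately in roughly equal amounts. A WPRE downstream enhances transcript stability and expression, and an SV40 polyadenylation signal terminates the cassette.

The construct is used to co-express mBaoJin and mCherry in mammalian cells. mCherry could plausibly serve as a red reference for normalising the green signal, although the record does not say so.
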