Addgene plasmid #229601: pAAV-CAG-mBaoJin-P2A-mCherry
Purpose: Expresses mBaoJin and mCherry in mammalian cells
Depositing lab: Kiryl Piatkevich. Depositing organization: Westlake University. Publication: Bright and stable monomeric green fluorescent protein derived from StayGold. Zhang H, Lesnov GD, Subach OM, Zhang W, Kuzmicheva TP, Vlaskina AV, Samygina VR, Chen L, Ye X, Nikolaeva AY, Gabdulkhakov A, Papadaki S, Qin W, Borshchevskiy V, Perfilov MM, Gavrikov AS, Drobizhev M, Mishin AS, Piatkevich KD, Subach FV. Nat Methods. 2024 Apr;21(4):657-665. doi: 10.1038/s41592-024-02203-y. Epub 2024 Feb 26. PubMed 38409224.
Backbone
  Vector backbone: pAAV
  Vector type: Mammalian Expression, AAV
Growth in bacteria
  Bacterial resistance: Ampicillin, 100 μg/mL
  Growth temperature: 37°C
  Growth strain: NEB Stable
  Copy number: High Copy
Gene/Insert
  Gene/Insert name: mBaoJin
  Species: Synthetic
  Cloning method: Ligation Independent Cloning
Terms and licenses: Academic/Nonprofit Terms; Industry Terms: Not Available to Industry
How to cite: pAAV-CAG-mBaoJin-P2A-mCherry was a gift from Kiryl Piatkevich (Addgene plasmid # 229601 ; http://n2t.net/addgene:229601 ; RRID:Addgene_229601)
